>Addgene plasmid #128408 | pFH114 | addgene full sequence | sequence record 252801 | Addgene NGS Result
TCTGTGAAGACAATGCCGAATTCGGATCCGGAGTGACCCGGTCGTGCCCCTCTCTAGAGATAATGAGCAT
TGCATGTCTAAGTTATAAAAAATTACCACATATTTTTTTTGTCACACTTGTTTGAAGTGCAGTTTATCTA
TCTTTATACATATATTTAAACTTTACTCTACGAATAATATAATCTATAGTACTACAATAATATCAGTGTT
TTAGAGAATCATATAAATGAACAGTTAGACATGGTCTAAAGGACAATTGAGTATTTTGACAACAGGACTC
TACAGTTTTATCTTTTTAGTGTGCATGTGTTCTCCTTTTTTTTTGCAAATAGCTTCACCTATATAATACT
TCATCCATTTTATTAGTACATCCATTTAGGGTTTAGGGTTAATGGTTTTTATAGACTAATTTTTTTAGTA
CATCTATTTTATTCTATTTTAGCCTCTAAATTAAGAAAACTAAAACTCTATTTTAGTTTTTTTATTTAAT
AATTTAGATATAAAATAGAATAAAATAAAGTGACTAAAAATTAAACAAATACCCTTTAAGAAATTAAAAA
AACTAAGGAAACATTTTTCTTGTTTCGAGTAGATAATGCCAGCCTGTTAAACGCCGTCGACGAGTCTAAC
GGACACCAACCAGCGAACCAGCAGCGTCGCGTCGGGCCAAGCGAAGCAGACGGCACGGCATCTCTGTCGC
TGCCTCTGGACCCCTCTCGAGAGTTCCGCTCCACCGTTGGACTTGCTCCGCTGTCGGCATCCAGAAATTG
CGTGGCGGAGCGGCAGACGTGAGCCGGCACGGCAGGCGGCCTCCTCCTCCTCTCACGGCACCGGCAGCTA
CGGGGGATTCCTTTCCCACCGCTCCTTCGCTTTCCCTTCCTCGCCCGCCGTAATAAATAGACACCCCCTC
CACACCCTCTTTCCCCAACCTCGTGTTGTTCGGAGCGCACACACACACAACCAGATCGATCTCCCCCAAA
TCCACCCGTCGGCACCTCCGCTTCAAGGTACGCCGCTCGTCCTCCCCCCCCCCCCCTCTCTACCTTCTCT
AGATCGGCGTTCCGGTCCATGATTAGGGCCCGGTAGTTCTACTTCTGTTCATGTTTGTGTTAGATCCGTG
TTTGTGTTAGATCCGTGCTGCTAGCGTTCGTACACGGATGCGACCTGTACGTCAGACACGTTCTGATTGC
TAACTTGCCAGTGTTTCTCTTTGGGGAATCCTGGGATGGCTCTAGCCGTTCCGCAGACGGGATCGATTTC
ATGATTTTTTTTGTTTCGTTGCATAGGGTTTGGTTTGCCCTTTTCCTTTATTTCAATATATGCCGTGCAC
TTGTTTGTCGGGTCATCTTTTCATGCTTTTTTTTGTCTTGGTTGTGATGATGTGGTCTGGTTGGGCGGTC
GTTCTAGATCGGAGTAGAATTAATTCTGTTTCAAACTACCTGGTGGATTTATTAATTTTGGATCTGTATG
TGTGTGCCATACATATTCATAGTTACGAATTGAAGATGATGGATGGAAATATCGATCTAGGATAGGTATA
CATGTTGATGCGGGTTTTACTGATGCATATACAGAGATGCTTTTTGTTCGCTTGGTTGTGATGATGTGGT
GTGGTTGGGCGGTCGTTCATTCGTTCTAGATCGGAGTAGAATACTGTTTCAAACTACCTGGTGTATTTAT
TAATTTTGGAACTGTATGTGTGTGTCATACATCTTCATAGTTACGAGTTTAAGATGGATGGAAATATCGA
TCTAGGATAGGTATACATGTTGATGTGGGTTTTACTGATGCATATACATGATGGCATATGCAGCATCTAT
TCATATGCTCTAACCTTGAGTACCTATCTATTATAATAAACAAGTATGTTTTATAATTATTTTGATCTTG
ATATACTTGGATGATGGCATATGCAGCAGCTATATGTGGATTTTTTTAGCCCTGCCTTCATACGCTATTT
ATTTGCTTGGTACTGTTTCTTTTGTCGATGCTCACCCTGTTGTTTGGTGTTACTTGTGCAGGTCGCCCGG
GCGAATTCGGACGTCCATGGGCCCAGAACGACGCCCGGCCGACATCCGCCGTGCCACCGAGGCGGACATG
CCGGCGGTCTGCACCATCGTCAACCACTACATCGAGACAAGCACGGTCAACTTCCGTACCGAGCCGCAGG
AACCGCAGGAGTGGACGGACGACCTCGTCCGTCTGCGGGAGCGCTATCCCTGGCTCGTCGCCGAGGTGGA
CGGCGAGGTCGCCGGCATCGCCTACGCGGGCCCCTGGAAGGCACGCAACGCCTACGACTGGACGGCCGAG
TCGACCGTGTACGTCTCCCCCCGCCACCAGCGGACGGGACTGGGCTCCACGCTCTACACCCACCTGCTGA
AGTCCCTGGAGGCACAGGGCTTCAAGAGCGTGGTCGCTGTCATCGGGCTGCCCAACGACCCGAGCGTGCG
CATGCACGAGGCGCTCGGATATGCCCCCCGCGGCATGCTGCGGGCGGCCGGCTTCAAGCACGGGAACTGG
CATGACGTGGGTTTCTGGCAGCTGGACTTCAGCCTGCCGGTACCGCCCCGTCCGGTCCTGCCCGTCACCG
AGATATGAGATATCACTAGTGTTCAAACATTTGGCAATAAAGTTTCTTAAGATTGAATCCTGTTGCCGGT
CTTGCGATGATTATCATATAATTTCTGTTGAATTACGTTAAGCATGTAATAATTAACATGTAATGCATGA
CGTTATTTATGAGATGGGTTTTTATGATTAGAGTCCCGCAATTATACATTTAATACGCGATAGAAAACAA
AATATAGCGCGCAAACTAGGATAAATTATCGCGCGCGGTGTCATCTATGTTACTGCGCTGCAATTGTCTT
CTGCACGAAGTGGTTTAAACTATCAGTGTTTGACAGGATATATTGGCGGGTAAACCTAAGAGAAAAGAGC
GTTTATTAGAATAATCGGATATTTAAAAGGGCGTGAAAAGGTTTATCCGTTCGTCCATTTGTATGTGCAT
GCCAACCACAGGGTTCCCCAGATCAGGCGCTGGCTGCTGAACCCCCAGCCGGAACTGACCCCACAAGGCC
CTAGCGTTTGCAATGCACCAGGTCATCATTGACCCAGGCGTGTTCCACCAGGCCGCTGCCTCGCAACTCT
TCGCAGGCTTCGCCGACCTGCTCGCGCCACTTCTTCACGCGGGTGGAATCCGATCCGCACATGAGGCGGA
AGGTTTCCAGCTTGAGCGGGTACGGCTCCCGGTGCGAGCTGAAATAGTCGAACATCCGTCGGGCCGTCGG
CGACAGCTTGCGGTACTTCTCCCATATGAATTTCGTGTAGTGGTCGCCAGCAAACAGCACGACGATTTCC
TCGTCGATCAGGACCTGGCAACGGGACGTTTTCTTGCCACGGTCCAGGACGCGGAAGCGGTGCAGCAGCG
ACACCGATTCCAGGTGCCCAACGCGGTCGGACGTGAAGCCCATCGCCGTCGCCTGTAGGCGCGACAGGCA
TTCCTCGGCCTTCGTGTAATACCGGCCATTGATCGACCAGCCCAGGTCCTGGCAAAGCTCGTAGAACGTG
AAGGTGATCGGCTCGCCGATAGGGGTGCGCTTCGCGTACTCCAACACCTGCTGCCACACCAGTTCGTCAT
CGTCGGCCCGCAGCTCGACGCCGGTGTAGGTGATCTTCACGTCCTTGTTGACGTGGAAAATGACCTTGTT
TTGCAGCGCCTCGCGCGGGATTTTCTTGTTGCGCGTGGTGAACAGGGCAGAGCGGGCCGTGTCGTTTGGC
ATCGCTCGCATCGTGTCCGGCCACGGCGCAATATCGAACAAGGAAAGCTGCATTTCCTTGATCTGCTGCT
TCGTGTGTTTCAGCAACGCGGCCTGCTTGGCCTCGCTGACCTGTTTTGCCAGGTCCTCGCCGGCGGTTTT
TCGCTTCTTGGTCGTCATAGTTCCTCGCGTGTCGATGGTCATCGACTTCGCCAAACCTGCCGCCTCCTGT
TCAAGACGACGCGAACGCTCCACGGCGGCCGATGGCGCGGGCAGGGCAGGGGGAGCCAGTTGCACGCTGT
CGCGCTCGATCTTGGCCGTAGCTTGCTGGACCATCGAGCCGACGGACTGGAAGGTTTCGCGGGGCGCACG
CATGACGGTGCGGCTTGCGATGGTTTCGGCATCCTCGGCGGAAAACCCCGCGTCGATCAGTTCTTGCCTG
TATGCCTTCCGGTCAAACGTCCGATTCATTCACCCTCCTTGCGGGATTGCCCCGACTCACGCCGGGGCAA
TGTGCCCTTATTCCTGATTTGACCCGCCTGGTGCCTTGGTGTCCAGATAATCCACCTTATCGGCAATGAA
GTCGGTCCCGTAGACCGTCTGGCCGTCCTTCTCGTACTTGGTATTCCGAATCTTGCCCTGCACGAATACC
AGCGACCCCTTGCCCAAATACTTGCCGTGGGCCTCGGCCTGAGAGCCAAAACACTTGATGCGGAAGAAGT
CGGTGCGCTCCTGCTTGTCGCCGGCATCGTTGCGCCACATCTAGGATCTGCCAGGAACCGTAAAAAGGCC
GCGTTGCTGGCGTTTTTCCATAGGCTCCGCCCCCCTGACGAGCATCACAAAAATCGACGCTCAAGTCAGA
GGTGGCGAAACCCGACAGGACTATAAAGATACCAGGCGTTTCCCCCTGGAAGCTCCCTCGTGCGCTCTCC
TGTTCCGACCCTGCCGCTTACCGGATACCTGTCCGCCTTTCTCCCTTCGGGAAGCGTGGCGCTTTCTCAT
AGCTCACGCTGTAGGTATCTCAGTTCGGTGTAGGTCGTTCGCTCCAAGCTGGGCTGTGTGCACGAACCCC
CCGTTCAGCCCGACCGCTGCGCCTTATCCGGTAACTATCGTCTTGAGTCCAACCCGGTAAGACACGACTT
ATCGCCACTGGCAGCAGCCACTGGTAACAGGATTAGCAGAGCGAGGTATGTAGGCGGTGCTACAGAGTTC
TTGAAGTGGTGGCCTAACTACGGCTACACTAGAAGAACAGTATTTGGTATCTGCGCTCTGCTGAAGCCAG
TTACCTTCGGAAAAAGAGTTGGTAGCTCTTGATCCGGCAAACAAACCACCGCTGGTAGCGGTGGTTTTTT
TGTTTGCAAGCAGCAGATTACGCGCAGAAAAAAAGGATCTCAAGAAGATCCTTTGATCTTTTCTACGGGG
TCTGACGCTCAGTGGAACGAAAACTCACGTTAAGGGATTTTGGTCATGAGATTATCAAAAAGGATCTTCA
CCTAGATCCTTTTAAATTAAAAATGAAGTTTTAAATCAATCTAAAGTATATATGAGTAAACTTGGTCTGA
CAGTTACCAATGCTTAATCAGTGAGGCACCTATCTCAGCGATCTGTCTATTTCGTTCATCCATAGTTGCC
TGACTCCCCGTCGTGTAGATAACTACGATACGGGAGGGCTTACCATCTGGCCCCAGTGCTGCAATGATAC
CGCGAGAACCACGCTCACCGGCTCCAGATTTATCAGCAATAAACCAGCCAGCCGGAAGGGCCGAGCGCAG
AAGTGGTCCTGCAACTTTATCCGCCTCCATCCAGTCTATTAATTGTTGCCGGGAAGCTAGAGTAAGTAGT
TCGCCAGTTAATAGTTTGCGCAACGTTGTTGCCATTGCTACAGGCATCGTGGTGTCACGCTCGTCGTTTG
GTATGGCTTCATTCAGCTCCGGTTCCCAACGATCAAGGCGAGTTACATGATCCCCCATGTTGTGCAAAAA
AGCGGTTAGCTCCTTCGGTCCTCCGATCGTTGTCAGAAGTAAGTTGGCCGCAGTGTTATCACTCATGGTT
ATGGCAGCACTGCATAATTCTCTTACTGTCATGCCATCCGTAAGATGCTTTTCTGTGACTGGTGAGTACT
CAACCAAGTCATTCTGAGAATAGTGTATGCGGCGACCGAGTTGCTCTTGCCCGGCGTCAATACGGGATAA
TACCGCGCCACATAGCAGAACTTTAAAAGTGCTCATCATTGGAAAACGTTCTTCGGGGCGAAAACTCTCA
AGGATCTTACCGCTGTTGAGATCCAGTTCGATGTAACCCACTCGTGCACCCAACTGATCTTCAGCATCTT
TTACTTTCACCAGCGTTTCTGGGTGAGCAAAAACAGGAAGGCAAAATGCCGCAAAAAAGGGAATAAGGGC
GACACGGAAATGTTGAATACTCATACTCTTCCTTTTTCAATATTATTGAAGCATTTATCAAGGTTATTGT
CTCATGAGCGGATACATATTTGAATGTATTTAGAAAAATAAACAAATAGGGGTTCCGCGCACGAATTGGC
CAGCGCTGCCATTTTTGGGGTGAGGCCGTTCGCGGCCGAGGGGCGCAGCCCCTGGGGGGATGGGAGGCCC
GCGTTAGCGGGCCGGGAGGGTTCGAGAAGGGGGGGCACCCCCCTTCGGCGTGCGCGGTCACGCGCACAGG
GCGCAGCCCTGGTTAAAAACAAGGTTTATAAATATTGGTTTAAAAGCAGGTTAAAAGACAGGTTAGCGGT
GGCCGAAAAACGGGCGGAAACCCTTGCAAATGCTGGATTTTCTGCCTGTGGACAGCCCCTCAAATGTCAA
TAGGTGCGCCCCTCATCTGTCAGCACTCTGCCCCTCAAGTGTCAAGGATCGCGCCCCTCATCTGTCAGTA
GTCGCGCCCCTCAAGTGTCAATACCGCAGGGCACTTATCCCCAGGCTTGTCCACATCATCTGTGGGAAAC
TCGCGTAAAATCAGGCGTTTTCGCCGATTTGCGAGGCTGGCCAGCTCCACGTCGCCGGCCGAAATCGAGC
CTGCCCCTCATCTGTCAACGCCGCGCCGGGTGAGTCGGCCCCTCAAGTGTCAACGTCCGCCCCTCATCTG
TCAGTGAGGGCCAAGTTTTCCGCGAGGTATCCACAACGCCGGCGGCCGCGGTGTCTCGCACACGGCTTCG
ACGGCGTTTCTGGCGCGTTTGCAGGGCCATAGACGGCCGCCAGCCCAGCGGCGAGGGCAACCAGCCCGGT
GAGCGTCGCAAAGGAGATCCTGATCTGACTGATGGGCTGCCTGTATCGAGTGGTGATTTTGTGCCGAGCT
GCCGGTCGGGGAGCTGTTGGCTGGCTGGTGGCAGGATATATTGTGGTGTAAACAAATTGACGCTTAGACA
ACTTAATAACACATTGCGGACGTTTTTAATGTACTGGGGTGGATGCAGTGGGCCCCAC
Features (pLannotate 1.2.2; 11 found; start..end, strand, type, name):
     33..2021    +  promoter       Ubi promoter: maize polyubiquitin gene promoter
   2051..2594    +  CDS            BlpR (fragment): phosphinothricin acetyltransferase; Streptomyces hygroscopicus bar; confers resistance to bialophos or phosphinothricin
   2611..2854    +  terminator     NOS terminator: nopaline synthase terminator and poly(A) signal
   2901..2925    +  misc_feature   RB T-DNA repeat: right border repeat from nopaline C58 T-DNA
   3037..3057    -  CDS            TetR (fragment): tetracycline resistance regulatory protein; tetR
   3084..4229    -  CDS            trfA: TRFA_ECOLX - Experimental evidence at protein level: Swiss-Prot protein existence level 1. Also involved in plasmid copy number control, promoting intermolecular coupling of protein bound iterons at oriV, which inhibits replication initiation. From Escherichia coli.
   4565..5153    -  rep_origin     ori: high-copy-number ColE1/pMB1/pBR322/pUC origin of replication
   5324..6184    -  CDS            AmpR: β-lactamase; bla; confers resistance to ampicillin, carbenicillin, and related antibiotics
   6185..6289    -  promoter       AmpR promoter: bla
   6376..7007    -  rep_origin     oriV: incP origin of replication
   7099..7123    +  misc_feature   LB T-DNA repeat: left border repeat from nopaline C58 T-DNA
