[The description below was written by a language model from this plasmid's Addgene catalogue record and pLannotate feature annotations shown in this document.]
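Description:
pFH114 is a Level 1 (Position 1) module from a Golden Gate/MoClo-style modular cloning toolkit for plant genome editing, built in the pICH47732 acceptor backbone. It carries a single plant selectable-marker transcription unit and is intended as a building block to be combined with other Level 1 modules, such as nuclease and guide RNA units, into multigene plant transformation constructs. The record does not describe any specific downstream assemblies.

The payload is a synthetic cassette in which the maize polyubiquitin (ZmUBI) promoter, a strong constitutive promoter widely used in cereals and other monocots, drives the BAR gene from Streptomyces hygroscopicus, followed by the nopaline synthase (NOS) terminator and polyadenylation signal. BAR encodes phosphinothricin acetyltransferase, which detoxifies phosphinothricin/bialaphos, so transformed plant tissue can be selected on Basta (glufosinate). The annotation software labels the BAR coding sequence as a fragment, which probably reflects only a partial match to its reference entry. The cassette lies between the left and right border repeats of nopaline-type T-DNA, so the backbone has a binary-vector layout in which the region between the borders can be transferred to plant cells by Agrobacterium.

Outside the T-DNA, the 7.2 kb plasmid carries a high-copy ColE1/pUC-type origin for propagation in E. coli and the beta-lactamase gene with its own promoter for ampicillin selection. It also has the IncP oriV origin with its trfA replication initiator gene, a broad-host-range system that supports maintenance in Agrobacterium. A very short TetR match is also annotated and appears to be a backbone remnant.
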