Addgene plasmid #128408: pFH114
Purpose: Level1 ZmUBIp::BAR:NOSt
Depositing lab: Vladimir Nekrasov. Depositing organization: Rothamsted Research. Publication: A modular cloning toolkit for genome editing in plants. Hahn F, Korolev A, Sanjurjo Loures L, Nekrasov V. BMC Plant Biol. 2020 Apr 23;20(1):179. doi: 10.1186/s12870-020-02388-2. PubMed 32326901.
Backbone
  Vector backbone: pICH47732
  Vector type: Plant Expression, CRISPR, Synthetic Biology
  Selectable markers: Basta
Growth in bacteria
  Bacterial resistance: Ampicillin, 100 μg/mL
  Growth temperature: 37°C
  Growth strain: DH5alpha
  Copy number: High Copy
Gene/Insert
  Gene/Insert name: Level1 ZmUBIp::BAR:NOSt (Position 1)
  Species: Synthetic
Terms and licenses: Academic/Nonprofit Terms; Industry Terms: Not Available to Industry
How to cite: pFH114 was a gift from Vladimir Nekrasov (Addgene plasmid # 128408 ; http://n2t.net/addgene:128408 ; RRID:Addgene_128408)
